Addgene plasmid #103502: LSB-hsa-miR-377-5p
Purpose: Used to sense miRNA activity using fluorescence based tools. hsa-miR-377-5p target in 3' UTR of of mKate. miRNA activity can be measured by the repression of mKate2 relative to EBFP2 fluorescent proteins . Plasmid is inherently unstable; please see Depositor Comments
Depositing lab: Ron Weiss. Depositing organization: Massachusetts Institute of Technology. Publication: A mixed antagonistic/synergistic miRNA repression model enables accurate predictions of multi-input miRNA sensor activity. Gam JJ, Babb J, Weiss R. Nat Commun. 2018 Jun 22;9(1):2430. doi: 10.1038/s41467-018-04575-0. PubMed 29934631.
Backbone
  Vector backbone: Low Sensor Backbone (LSB)
  Vector type: Mammalian Expression, Synthetic Biology
Growth in bacteria
  Bacterial resistance: Ampicillin and Kanamycin, 100 & 50 μg/mL
  Growth temperature: 30°C
  Growth strain: NEB Stable
  Copy number: High Copy
Gene/Insert
  Gene/Insert name: hsa-miR-377-5p target
  Species: H. sapiens (human)
  Entrez Gene: MIR377 (a.k.a. MIRN377, hsa-mir-377, mir-377)
  Promoter: EF-1a
  Cloning method: Gibson Cloning
Terms and licenses: Academic/Nonprofit Terms; Industry Terms: Not Available to Industry
Depositor comments: Please note that this plasmid is inherently unstable due to a repeating poly A element. We recommend performing a diagnostic digest on multiple colonies upon receipt. The depositors would like to note the presence of several discrepancies between the depositor sequence and physical plasmid sequence. In particular, the sequences upstream and downstream of the puromycin coding region have 10 bp insertions which do not affect the ability to perform puromycin selection. The sequences for those regions within the physical plasmids are as follows: Upstream of Puro: GAATTCGACCGCCTGTCTCAAGGTGCCACC; Downstream of Puro: GCTTTGAGACTACGCGTGAATTCACTCCTC.
How to cite: LSB-hsa-miR-377-5p was a gift from Ron Weiss (Addgene plasmid # 103502 ; http://n2t.net/addgene:103502 ; RRID:Addgene_103502)
