[The description below was written by a language model from this plasmid's Addgene catalogue record and pLannotate feature annotations shown in this document.]
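Description:
LSB-hsa-miR-377-5p is an 11 kb mammalian expression plasmid built on the Low Sensor Backbone (LSB), one of a series of synthetic-biology reporters for measuring microRNA activity by fluorescence. It propagates in E. coli from a high-copy ColE1/pUC-type origin and carries both β-lactamase (AmpR) and an aminoglycoside phosphotransferase (KanR), so it is selected with ampicillin and kanamycin together. A remnant of the lac promoter/operator region is also annotated but has no stated role.

The payload consists of two parallel transcription units in the same orientation. Each is driven by the human EF-1α core promoter with its intron A and terminated by a rabbit β-globin polyadenylation signal. Gateway attB4, attB1 and attB2 scars around the promoters and coding sequences reflect how the modules were assembled. The first unit encodes the red fluorescent protein mKate2. According to the record, it carries a target site for human miR-377-5p in its 3' UTR, although the target itself is not annotated in the feature table. The second unit encodes the blue protein EBFP2 with no miRNA target, and it serves as an internal reference for delivery and expression. When miR-377-5p is active in a transfected cell, mKate2 is repressed relative to EBFP2, so the red-to-blue ratio reports miRNA activity.

A puromycin N-acetyltransferase gene with its own β-globin poly(A) signal allows puromycin selection in mammalian cells, but no promoter for it is annotated. The depositors note that the repeated poly(A) elements make the plasmid inherently unstable. They also report small insertions flanking the puromycin coding region in the physical plasmid, compared with the deposited sequence, that do not affect selection.
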