Features (pLannotate 1.2.2; 28 found; start..end, strand, type, name):
     87..675     -  rep_origin     ori: high-copy-number ColE1/pMB1/pBR322/pUC origin of replication
    846..1706    -  CDS            AmpR: β-lactamase; bla; confers resistance to ampicillin, carbenicillin, and related antibiotics
   1707..1778    -  promoter       AmpR promoter: bla
   1857..2456    +  CDS            PuroR: puromycin N-acetyltransferase; pac from Streptomyces alboniger; confers resistance to puromycin
   2461..2541    +  CDS            HBB (fragment): HBB_PONPY - Experimental evidence at transcript level: Swiss-Prot protein existence level 2. Involved in oxygen transport from the lung to the various peripheral tissues. From Pongo pygmaeus (Bornean orangutan).
   2612..2667    +  polyA_signal   β-globin poly(A) signal: rabbit β-globin polyadenylation signal (Gil and Proudfoot, 1987)
   3646..3666    +  protein_bind   attB4: mutant version of attB; core recombination site for the Gateway® BP reaction BP Clonase™
   3734..3945    +  promoter       EF-1α core promoter: core promoter for human elongation factor EF-1α
   3946..4884    +  intron         EF-1α intron A: intron upstream of the start codon of human EF-1α
   4911..4931    +  protein_bind   attB1: mutant version of attB; core recombination site for the Gateway® BP reaction BP Clonase™
   4951..5646    +  CDS            mKate2: mKate2 is a basic (constitutively fluorescent) red fluorescent protein published in 2009, derived from Entacmaea quadricolor. It is reported to be a rapidly-maturing monomer with moderate acid sensitivity.
   5666..5690    -  protein_bind   attB2: mutant version of attB; recombination site for the Gateway® BP reaction BP Clonase™
   5834..5908    +  CDS            HBB (fragment): HBB_PONPY - Experimental evidence at transcript level: Swiss-Prot protein existence level 2. Involved in oxygen transport from the lung to the various peripheral tissues. From Pongo pygmaeus (Bornean orangutan).
   5979..6034    +  polyA_signal   β-globin poly(A) signal: rabbit β-globin polyadenylation signal (Gil and Proudfoot, 1987)
   6418..6443    +  misc_feature   SA: splice acceptor site
   7115..7135    +  protein_bind   attB4: mutant version of attB; core recombination site for the Gateway® BP reaction BP Clonase™
   7203..7414    +  promoter       EF-1α core promoter: core promoter for human elongation factor EF-1α
   7415..8353    +  intron         EF-1α intron A: intron upstream of the start codon of human EF-1α
   8380..8400    +  protein_bind   attB1: mutant version of attB; core recombination site for the Gateway® BP reaction BP Clonase™
   8411..9127    +  CDS            EBFP2: EBFP2 is a basic (constitutively fluorescent) blue fluorescent protein published in 2007, derived from Aequorea victoria. It is reported to be a rapidly-maturing monomer with moderate acid sensitivity.
   9135..9159    -  protein_bind   attB2: mutant version of attB; recombination site for the Gateway® BP reaction BP Clonase™
   9163..9243    +  CDS            HBB (fragment): HBB_PONPY - Experimental evidence at transcript level: Swiss-Prot protein existence level 2. Involved in oxygen transport from the lung to the various peripheral tissues. From Pongo pygmaeus (Bornean orangutan).
   9314..9369    +  polyA_signal   β-globin poly(A) signal: rabbit β-globin polyadenylation signal (Gil and Proudfoot, 1987)
   9752..9774    -  protein_bind   lac operator (fragment): The lac repressor binds to the lac operator to inhibit transcription in E. coli. This inhibition can be relieved by adding lactose or isopropyl-β-D-thiogalactopyranoside (IPTG). lac repressor encoded by lacI
   9778..9808    -  promoter       lac promoter: promoter for the E. coli lac operon
   9823..9844    -  protein_bind   CAP binding site: CAP binding activates transcription in the presence of cAMP. E. coli catabolite activator protein
   9857..9896    -  CDS            lacI (fragment): lac repressor; lacI; The lac repressor binds to the lac operator to inhibit transcription in E. coli. This inhibition can be relieved by adding lactose or isopropyl-β-D-thiogalactopyranoside (IPTG).
  10069..10878   +  CDS            KanR: aminoglycoside phosphotransferase; aph(3')-Ia; confers resistance to kanamycin in bacteria or G418 (Geneticin®) in eukaryotes
>Addgene plasmid #103502 | LSB-hsa-miR-377-5p | depositor full sequence | sequence record 196051 | Full Sequence
AATTGAGGGGATAACGCAGGAAAGAACATGTGAGCAAAAGGCCAGCAAAAGGCCAGGAACCGTAAAAAGG
CCGCGTTGCTGGCGTTTTTCCATAGGCTCCGCCCCCCTGACGAGCATCACAAAAATCGACGCTCAAGTCA
GAGGTGGCGAAACCCGACAGGACTATAAAGATACCAGGCGTTTCCCCCTGGAAGCTCCCTCGTGCGCTCT
CCTGTTCCGACCCTGCCGCTTACCGGATACCTGTCCGCCTTTCTCCCTTCGGGAAGCGTGGCGCTTTCTC
ATAGCTCACGCTGTAGGTATCTCAGTTCGGTGTAGGTCGTTCGCTCCAAGCTGGGCTGTGTGCACGAACC
CCCCGTTCAGCCCGACCGCTGCGCCTTATCCGGTAACTATCGTCTTGAGTCCAACCCGGTAAGACACGAC
TTATCGCCACTGGCAGCAGCCACTGGTAACAGGATTAGCAGAGCGAGGTATGTAGGCGGTGCTACAGAGT
TCTTGAAGTGGTGGCCTAACTACGGCTACACTAGAAGAACAGTATTTGGTATCTGCGCTCTGCTGAAGCC
AGTTACCTTCGGAAAAAGAGTTGGTAGCTCTTGATCCGGCAAACAAACCACCGCTGGTAGCGGTGGTTTT
TTTGTTTGCAAGCAGCAGATTACGCGCAGAAAAAAAGGATCTCAAGAAGATCCTTTGATCTTTTCTACGG
GGTCTGACGCTCAGTGGAACGAAAACTCACGTTAAGGGATTTTGGTCATGAGATTATCAAAAAGGATCTT
CACCTAGATCCTTTTAAATTAAAAATGAAGTTTTAAATCAATCTAAAGTATATATGAGTAAACTTGGTCT
GACAGTTACCAATGCTTAATCAGTGAGGCACCTATCTCAGCGATCTGTCTATTTCGTTCATCCATAGTTG
CCTGACTCCCCGTCGTGTAGATAACTACGATACGGGAGGGCTTACCATCTGGCCCCAGTGCTGCAATGAT
ACCGCGAGAACCACGCTCACCGGCTCCAGATTTATCAGCAATAAACCAGCCAGCCGGAAGGGCCGAGCGC
AGAAGTGGTCCTGCAACTTTATCCGCCTCCATCCAGTCTATTAATTGTTGCCGGGAAGCTAGAGTAAGTA
GTTCGCCAGTTAATAGTTTGCGCAACGTTGTTGCCATTGCTACAGGCATCGTGGTGTCACGCTCGTCGTT
TGGTATGGCTTCATTCAGCTCCGGTTCCCAACGATCAAGGCGAGTTACATGATCCCCCATGTTGTGCAAA
AAAGCGGTTAGCTCCTTCGGTCCTCCGATCGTTGTCAGAAGTAAGTTGGCCGCAGTGTTATCACTCATGG
TTATGGCAGCACTGCATAATTCTCTTACTGTCATGCCATCCGTAAGATGCTTTTCTGTGACTGGTGAGTA
CTCAACCAAGTCATTCTGAGAATAGTGTATGCGGCGACCGAGTTGCTCTTGCCCGGCGTCAATACGGGAT
AATACCGCGCCACATAGCAGAACTTTAAAAGTGCTCATCATTGGAAAACGTTCTTCGGGGCGAAAACTCT
CAAGGATCTTACCGCTGTTGAGATCCAGTTCGATGTAACCCACTCGTGCACCCAACTGATCTTCAGCATC
TTTTACTTTCACCAGCGTTTCTGGGTGAGCAAAAACAGGAAGGCAAAATGCCGCAAAAAAGGGAATAAGG
GCGACACGGAAATGTTGAATACTCATACTCTTCCTTTTTCAATATTATTGAAGCATTTATCAGGGTTATT
GTCTCATGAGCGGATACATATTTGAATGTAGCTCCGAATTTCTCGAGGGCTTGTCGACGACGGCGGTCTC
CGTCGTCAGGATCATGAATTCGACCCGCCTGCCACCATGACCGAGTACAAGCCCACGGTGCGCCTCGCCA
CCCGCGACGACGTCCCCCGGGCCGTACGCACCCTCGCCGCCGCGTTCGCCGACTACCCCGCCACGCGCCA
CACCGTCGACCCGGACCGCCACATCGAGCGGGTCACCGAGCTGCAAGAACTCTTCCTCACGCGCGTCGGG
CTCGACATCGGCAAGGTGTGGGTCGCGGACGACGGCGCCGCGGTGGCGGTCTGGACCACGCCGGAGAGCG
TCGAAGCGGGGGCGGTGTTCGCCGAGATCGGCCCGCGCATGGCCGAGTTGAGCGGTTCCCGGCTGGCCGC
GCAGCAACAGATGGAAGGCCTCCTGGCGCCGCACCGGCCCAAGGAGCCCGCGTGGTTCCTGGCCACCGTC
GGCGTCTCGCCCGACCACCAGGGCAAGGGTCTGGGCAGCGCCGTCGTGCTCCCCGGAGTGGAGGCGGCCG
AGCGCGCCGGGGTGCCCGCCTTCCTGGAGACATCCGCGCCCCGCAACCTCCCCTTCTACGAGCGGCTCGG
CTTCACCGTCACCGCCGACGTCGAGGTGCCCGAAGGACCGCGCACCTGGTGCATGACCCGCAAGCCCGGT
GCCTGATACGCGTGAATTCACTCCTCAGGTGCAGGCTGCCTATCAGAAGGTGGTGGCTGGTGTGGCCAAT
GCCCTGGCTCACAAATACCACTGAGATCTTTTTCCCTCTGCCAAAAATTATGGGGACATCATGAAGCCCC
TTGAGCATCTGACTTCTGGCTAATAAAGGAAATTTATTTTCATTGCAATAGTGTGTTGGAATTTTTTGTG
TCTCTCACTCGGAAGGACATATGGGAGGGCAAATCATTTAAAACATCAGAATGAGTATTTGGTTTAGAGT
TTGGCAACATATGCCCATATGCTGGCTGCCATGAACAAAGGTTGGCTATAAAGAGGTCATCAGTATATGA
AACAGCCCCCTGCTGTCCATTCCTTATTCCATAGAAAAGCCTTGACTTGAGGTTAGATTTTTTTTATATT
TTGTTTTGTGTTATTTTTTTCTTTAACATCCCTAAAATTTTCCTTACATGTTTTACTAGCCAGATTTTTC
CTCCTCTCCTGACTACTCCCAGTCATAGCTGTCCCTCTTCTCTTATGGAGATCCCTCGACCTGCAGCCCA
AGCTTGAATTCTCTAGAATTACCCTGTTATCCCTATGCTTGGTTTACCGAGCTCTTATTGGTTTTCAAAC
TTCATTGACTGTGCCCAACGCGCCTGGGAGCTCACGGGGACAGCCCCCCCCCAAAGCCCCCAGGGATGTA
ATTACGTCCCTCCCCCGCTAGGGGGCAGCAGCGAGCCGCCCGGGGCTCCGCTCCGGTCCGGCGCTCCCCC
CGCATCCCCGAGCCGGCAGCGTGCGGGGACAGCCCGGGCACGGGGAAGGTGGCACGGGATCGCTTTCCTC
TGAACGCTTCTCGCTGCTCTTTGAGCCTGCAGACACCTGGGGGGATACGGGGAAAAAGCTAGGCTGAAAG
ACCGGTTCTTAGAATGACACGCGCCTGGGAGCTCACGGGGACAGCCCCCCCCCAAAGCCCCCAGGGATGT
AATTACGTCCCTCCCCCGCTAGGGGGCAGCAGCGAGCCGCCCGGGGCTCCGCTCCGGTCCGGCGCTCCCC
CCGCATCCCCGAGCCGGCAGCGTGCGGGGACAGCCCGGGCACGGGGAAGGTGGCACGGGATCGCTTTCCT
CTGAACGCTTCTCGCTGCTCTTTGAGCCTGCAGACACCTGGGGGGATACGGGGAAAAAGCTAACTTCTGA
GACGACAACTTTGTATAGAAAAGTTGGCTCCGAATTCGCCCTTGACAGCAGAGATCCAGTTTGGTTAATT
AATTGGCTCCGGTGCCCGTCAGTGGGCAGAGCGCACATCGCCCACAGTCCCCGAGAAGTTGTGGGGAGGG
GTCGGCAATTGAACCGGTGCCTAGAGAAGGTGGCGCGGGGTAAACTGGGAAAGTGATGTCGTGTACTGGC
TCCGCCTTTTTCCCGAGGGTGGGGGAGAACCGTATATAAGTGCAGTAGTCGCCGTGAACGTTCTTTTTCG
CAACGGGTTTGCCGCCAGAACACAGGTAAGTGCCGTGTGTGGTTCCCGCGGGCCTGGCCTCTTTACGGGT
TATGGCCCTTGCGTGCCTTGAATTACTTCCACCTGGCTGCAGTACGTGATTCTTGATCCCGAGCTTCGGG
TTGGAAGTGGGTGGGAGAGTTCGAGGCCTTGCGCTTAAGGAGCCCCTTCGCCTCGTGCTTGAGTTGAGGC
CTGGCCTGGGCGCTGGGGCCGCCGCGTGCGAATCTGGTGGCACCTTCGCGCCTGTCTCGCTGCTTTCGAT
AAGTCTCTAGCCATTTAAAATTTTTGATGACCTGCTGCGACGCTTTTTTTCTGGCAAGATAGTCTTGTAA
ATGCGGGCCAAGATCTGCACACTGGTATTTCGGTTTTTGGGGCCGCGGGCGGCGACGGGGCCCGTGCGTC
CCAGCGCACATGTTCGGCGAGGCGGGGCCTGCGAGCGCGGCCACCGAGAATCGGACGGGGGTAGTCTCAA
GCTGGCCGGCCTGCTCTGGTGCCTGGCCTCGCGCCGCCGTGTATCGCCCCGCCCTGGGCGGCAAGGCTGG
CCCGGTCGGCACCAGTTGCGTGAGCGGAAAGATGGCCGCTTCCCGGCCCTGCTGCAGGGAGCTCAAAATG
GAGGACGCGGCGCTCGGGAGAGCGGGCGGGTGAGTCACCCACACAAAGGAAAAGGGCCTTTCCGTCCTCA
GCCGTCGCTTCATGTGACTCCACGGAGTACCGGGCGCCGTCCAGGCACCTCGATTAGTTCTCGAGCTTTT
GGAGTACGTCGTCTTTAGGTTGGGGGGAGGGGTTTTATGCGATGGAGTTTCCCCACACTGAGTGGGTGGA
GACTGAAGTTAGGCCAGCTTGGCACTTGATGTAATTCTCCTTGGAATTTGCCCTTTTTGAGTTTGGATCT
TGGTTCATTCTCAAGCCTCAGACAGTGGTTCAAAGTTTTTTTCTTCCATTTCAGGTGTCGTGAGAAGGGC
GAATTCGACCCAAGTTTGTACAAAAAAGCAGGCTGGATCCAGGTGCCACCATGGTGAGCGAGCTGATTAA
GGAGAACATGCACATGAAGCTGTACATGGAGGGCACCGTGAACAACCACCACTTCAAGTGCACATCCGAG
GGCGAAGGCAAGCCCTACGAGGGCACCCAGACCATGAGAATCAAGGCGGTCGAGGGCGGCCCTCTCCCCT
TCGCCTTCGACATCCTGGCTACCAGCTTCATGTACGGCAGCAAAACCTTCATCAACCACACCCAGGGCAT
CCCCGACTTCTTTAAGCAGTCCTTCCCCGAGGGCTTCACATGGGAGAGAGTCACCACATACGAAGATGGG
GGCGTGCTGACCGCTACCCAGGACACCAGCCTCCAGGACGGCTGCCTCATCTACAACGTCAAGATCAGAG
GGGTGAACTTCCCATCCAACGGCCCTGTGATGCAGAAGAAAACACTCGGCTGGGAGGCCTCCACCGAGAC
ACTGTACCCCGCTGACGGCGGCCTGGAAGGCAGAGCCGACATGGCCCTGAAGCTCGTGGGCGGGGGCCAC
CTGATCTGCAACCTTAAGACCACATACAGATCCAAGAAACCCGCTAAGAACCTCAAGATGCCCGGCGTCT
ACTATGTGGACAGGAGACTGGAAAGAATCAAGGAGGCCGACAAAGAGACATACGTCGAGCAGCACGAGGT
GGCTGTGGCCAGATACTGCGACCTCCCTAGCAAACTGGGGCACAAACTTAATTGAGAATTCTACCACCCA
GCTTTCTTGTACAAAGTGGTACGTCTCAAGACCAGAGGTCTCTGCTTATTGATGAGAATTCACCAAGGGC
AACCTCTGAATTCACCAAGGGCAACCTCTGAATTCACCAAGGGCAACCTCTGAATTCACCAAGGGCAACC
TCTCAACCAGAAGAGACCTGTGCTTCACTCCTCAGGTGCAGGCTGCCTATCAGAAGGTGGTGGCTGGTGT
GGCCAATGCCCTGGCTCACAAATACCACTGAGATCTTTTTCCCTCTGCCAAAAATTATGGGGACATCATG
AAGCCCCTTGAGCATCTGACTTCTGGCTAATAAAGGAAATTTATTTTCATTGCAATAGTGTGTTGGAATT
TTTTGTGTCTCTCACTCGGAAGGACATATGGGAGGGCAAATCATTTAAAACATCAGAATGAGTATTTGGT
TTAGAGTTTGGCAACATATGCCCATATGCTGGCTGCCATGAACAAAGGTTGGCTATAAAGAGGTCATCAG
TATATGAAACAGCCCCCTGCTGTCCATTCCTTATTCCATAGAAAAGCCTTGACTTGAGGTTAGATTTTTT
TTATATTTTGTTTTGTGTTATTTTTTTCTTTAACATCCCTAAAATTTTCCTTACATGTTTTACTAGCCAG
ATTTTTCCTCCTCTCCTGACTACTCCCAGTCATAGCTGTCCCTCTTCTCTTATGGAGATCCCGAGCGGTG
CGTTTTTATGCTTGTAGTATTGTATAATGTTTTTAAGATCCAAGCTTCTGACCTCTTCTCTTCCTCCCAC
AGGGCCTCGAGACAATTGCATCGATGGTACCAGTGAAAGTCTGCAATGAATTCGAGTTGGCGCGCCTGTC
ATTCTAAATCTCTCTTTCAGCCTAAAGCTTTTTCCCCGTATCCCCCCAGGTGTCTGCAGGCTCAAAGAGC
AGCGAGAAGCGTTCAGAGGAAAGCGATCCCGTGCCACCTTCCCCGTGCCCGGGCTGTCCCCGCACGCTGC
CGGCTCGGGGATGCGGGGGGAGCGCCGGACCGGAGCGGAGCCCCGGGCGGCTCGCTGCTGCCCCCTAGCG
GGGGAGGGACGTAATTACATCCCTGGGGGCTTTGGGAGGGGGCTGTCCCCGTGAGCTCCCAGGCGCGCCT
GTCATTCTAAATCTCTCTTTCAGCCTAAAGCTTTTTCCCCGTATCCCCCCAGGTGTCTGCAGGCTCAAAG
AGCAGCGAGAAGCGTTCAGAGGAAAGCGATCCCGTGCCACCTTCCCCGTGCCCGGGCTGTCCCCGCACGC
TGCCGGCTCGGGGATGCGGGGGGAGCGCCGGACCGGAGCGGAGCCCCGGGCGGCTCGCTGCTGCCCCCTA
GCGGGGGAGGGACGTAATTACATCCCTGGGGGCTTTGGGGGGGGGCTGTCCCCGTGAGCTCCCAGGCGCG
CCAACTCGGTACCGTATCGATGTCGACGTTAACGCTAGTGATATCAACTTTGTATAGAAAAGTTGGCTCC
GAATTCGCCCTTGACAGCAGAGATCCAGTTTGGTTAATTAATTGGCTCCGGTGCCCGTCAGTGGGCAGAG
CGCACATCGCCCACAGTCCCCGAGAAGTTGTGGGGAGGGGTCGGCAATTGAACCGGTGCCTAGAGAAGGT
GGCGCGGGGTAAACTGGGAAAGTGATGTCGTGTACTGGCTCCGCCTTTTTCCCGAGGGTGGGGGAGAACC
GTATATAAGTGCAGTAGTCGCCGTGAACGTTCTTTTTCGCAACGGGTTTGCCGCCAGAACACAGGTAAGT
GCCGTGTGTGGTTCCCGCGGGCCTGGCCTCTTTACGGGTTATGGCCCTTGCGTGCCTTGAATTACTTCCA
CCTGGCTGCAGTACGTGATTCTTGATCCCGAGCTTCGGGTTGGAAGTGGGTGGGAGAGTTCGAGGCCTTG
CGCTTAAGGAGCCCCTTCGCCTCGTGCTTGAGTTGAGGCCTGGCCTGGGCGCTGGGGCCGCCGCGTGCGA
ATCTGGTGGCACCTTCGCGCCTGTCTCGCTGCTTTCGATAAGTCTCTAGCCATTTAAAATTTTTGATGAC
CTGCTGCGACGCTTTTTTTCTGGCAAGATAGTCTTGTAAATGCGGGCCAAGATCTGCACACTGGTATTTC
GGTTTTTGGGGCCGCGGGCGGCGACGGGGCCCGTGCGTCCCAGCGCACATGTTCGGCGAGGCGGGGCCTG
CGAGCGCGGCCACCGAGAATCGGACGGGGGTAGTCTCAAGCTGGCCGGCCTGCTCTGGTGCCTGGCCTCG
CGCCGCCGTGTATCGCCCCGCCCTGGGCGGCAAGGCTGGCCCGGTCGGCACCAGTTGCGTGAGCGGAAAG
ATGGCCGCTTCCCGGCCCTGCTGCAGGGAGCTCAAAATGGAGGACGCGGCGCTCGGGAGAGCGGGCGGGT
GAGTCACCCACACAAAGGAAAAGGGCCTTTCCGTCCTCAGCCGTCGCTTCATGTGACTCCACGGAGTACC
GGGCGCCGTCCAGGCACCTCGATTAGTTCTCGAGCTTTTGGAGTACGTCGTCTTTAGGTTGGGGGGAGGG
GTTTTATGCGATGGAGTTTCCCCACACTGAGTGGGTGGAGACTGAAGTTAGGCCAGCTTGGCACTTGATG
TAATTCTCCTTGGAATTTGCCCTTTTTGAGTTTGGATCTTGGTTCATTCTCAAGCCTCAGACAGTGGTTC
AAAGTTTTTTTCTTCCATTTCAGGTGTCGTGAGAAGGGCGAATTCGACCCAAGTTTGTACAAAAAAGCAG
GCTCGCCACCATGGTGAGCAAGGGCGAGGAGCTGTTCACCGGGGTGGTGCCCATCCTGGTCGAGCTGGAC
GGCGACGTAAACGGCCACAAGTTCAGCGTGAGGGGCGAGGGCGAGGGCGATGCCACCAACGGCAAGCTGA
CCCTGAAGTTCATCTGCACCACCGGCAAGCTGCCCGTGCCCTGGCCCACCCTCGTGACCACCCTGAGCCA
CGGCGTGCAGTGCTTCGCCCGCTACCCCGACCACATGAAGCAGCACGACTTCTTCAAGTCCGCCATGCCC
GAAGGCTACGTCCAGGAGCGCACCATCTTCTTCAAGGACGACGGCACCTACAAGACCCGCGCCGAGGTGA
AGTTCGAGGGCGACACCCTAGTGAACCGCATCGAGCTGAAGGGCGTCGACTTCAAGGAGGACGGCAACAT
CCTGGGGCACAAGCTGGAGTACAACTTCAACAGCCACAACATCTATATCATGGCCGTCAAGCAGAAGAAC
GGCATCAAGGTGAACTTCAAGATCCGCCACAACGTGGAGGACGGCAGCGTGCAGCTCGCCGACCACTACC
AGCAGAACACCCCCATCGGCGACGGCCCCGTGCTGCTGCCCGACAGCCACTACCTGAGCACCCAGTCCGT
GCTGAGCAAAGACCCCAACGAGAAGCGCGATCACATGGTCCTGCTGGAGTTCCGCACCGCCGCCGGGATC
ACTCTCGGCATGGACGAGCTGTACAAGTAATACCACCCAGCTTTCTTGTACAAAGTGGTACGCGTGAATT
CACTCCTCAGGTGCAGGCTGCCTATCAGAAGGTGGTGGCTGGTGTGGCCAATGCCCTGGCTCACAAATAC
CACTGAGATCTTTTTCCCTCTGCCAAAAATTATGGGGACATCATGAAGCCCCTTGAGCATCTGACTTCTG
GCTAATAAAGGAAATTTATTTTCATTGCAATAGTGTGTTGGAATTTTTTGTGTCTCTCACTCGGAAGGAC
ATATGGGAGGGCAAATCATTTAAAACATCAGAATGAGTATTTGGTTTAGAGTTTGGCAACATATGCCCAT
ATGCTGGCTGCCATGAACAAAGGTTGGCTATAAAGAGGTCATCAGTATATGAAACAGCCCCCTGCTGTCC
ATTCCTTATTCCATAGAAAAGCCTTGACTTGAGGTTAGATTTTTTTTATATTTTGTTTTGTGTTATTTTT
TTCTTTAACATCCCTAAAATTTTCCTTACATGTTTTACTAGCCAGATTTTTCCTCCTCTCCTGACTACTC
CCAGTCATAGCTGTCCCTCTTCTCTTATGGAGATCCCTCGACCTGCAGCCCAAGCTTGGCGTAATCATGG
TCATAGCTGTTTCCTGTGTGAAATTGTTATCCGCTCACAATTCCACACAACATACGAGCCGGAAGCATAA
AGTGTAAAGCCTGGGGTGCCTAATGAGTGAGCTAACTCACATTAATTGCGTTGCGCTCACTGCCCGCTTT
CCAGTCGGGAAACCTGTCGTGCCAGCGGATCGACAGTACTAAGCTTGGTCTAATACCCAATCTCTCGTCT
TATCCAGATGTTTTATACGCCTCTGGCCCGTGTCTCAAAATCTCTGATGTTACATTGCACAAGATAAAAT
AATATCATCATGAACAATAAAACTGTCTGCTTACATAAACAGTAATACAAGGGGTGTTATGAGCCATATT
CAACGGGAAACGTCGAGGCCGCGATTAAATTCCAACATGGATGCTGATTTATATGGGTATAAATGGGCTC
GCGATAATGTCGGGCAATCAGGTGCGACAATCTATCGCTTGTATGGGAAGCCCGATGCGCCAGAGTTGTT
TCTGAAACATGGCAAAGGTAGCGTTGCCAATGATGTTACAGATGAGATGGTCAGACTAAACTGGCTGACG
GAATTTATGCCTCTTCCGACCATCAAGCATTTTATCCGTACTCCTGATGATGCATGGTTACTCACCACTG
CGATCCCCGGAAAAACAGCATTCCAGGTATTAGAAGAATATCCTGATTCAGGTGAAAATATTGTTGATGC
GCTGGCAGTGTTCCTGCGCCGGTTGCATTCGATTCCTGTTTGTAATTGTCCTTTTAACAGCGATCGCGTA
TTTCGTCTCGCTCAGGCGCAATCACGAATGAATAACGGTTTGGTTGATGCGAGTGATTTTGATGACGAGC
GTAATGGCTGGCCTGTTGAACAAGTCTGGAAAGAAATGCATAAACTTTTGCCATTCTCACCGGATTCAGT
CGTCACTCATGGTGATTTCTCACTTGATAACCTTATTTTTGACGAGGGGAAATTAATAGGTTGTATTGAT
GTTGGACGAGTCGGAATCGCAGACCGATACCAGGATCTTGCCATCCTATGGAACTGCCTCGGTGAGTTTT
CTCCTTCATTACAGAAACGGCTTTTTCAAAAATATGGTATTGATAATCCTGATATGAATAAATTGCAGTT
TCATTTGATGCTCGATGAGTTTTTCTAATCAGAATTGGTTAATTGGTTGTAACACTGGCAGAGCATTACG
CTGACTTGACGGGACGGCGCAAGCTCATGACCAAAATCCCTTAACGTGAGTTACGCGTCGTTCCACTGAG
CGTCAGAGGTATCACTAGTATTACAGAGGTAAGTTATAACAGTCGCCTAACCC
