>Addgene plasmid #103502 | LSB-hsa-miR-377-5p | depositor partial sequence | sequence record 196052 | hsa-miR-377-5p target
GAATTCACCAAGGGCAACCTCT
