>Addgene plasmid #103502 | LSB-hsa-miR-377-5p | addgene partial sequence | sequence record 226543 | mKate2-F 5'-ACCCGCTAAGAACCTCAAGA-3'
AGGAGGCCGACAAAGAGACATACGTCGAGCAGCACGAGGTGGCTGTGGCCAGATACTGCGACCTCCCTAG
CAAACTGGGGCACAAACTTAATTGAGAATTCTACCACCCAGCTTTCTTGTACAAAGTGGTACGTCTCAAG
ACCAGAGGTCTCTGCTTATTGATGAGAATTCACCAAGGGCAACCTCTGAATTCACCAAGGGCAACCTCTG
AATTCACCAAGGGCAACCTCTGAATTCACCAAGGGCAACCTCTCAACCAGAAGAGACCTGTGCTTCACTC
CTC
